Addgene plasmid #189981: pDB2-hPER1-Luciferase-CD4-bla
Purpose: Donor Vector to integrate firefly Luciferase C-terminal into the human PER1 Locus to express it as a fusion protein
Depositing lab: Achim Kramer. Publication: Circadian period is compensated for repressor protein turnover rates in single cells. Gabriel CH, Del Olmo M, Rizki Widini A, Roshanbin R, Woyde J, Hamza E, Gutu NN, Zehtabian A, Ewers H, Granada A, Herzel H, Kramer A. Proc Natl Acad Sci U S A. 2024 Aug 20;121(34):e2404738121. doi: 10.1073/pnas.2404738121. Epub 2024 Aug 14. PubMed 39141353.
Backbone
  Vector backbone: pDB2, derived from pUC57
  Backbone size w/o insert (bp): 8315
  Total vector size (bp): 9962
  Modifications to backbone: regions homologous to the hPER1 genomic region (surrounding STOP codon) flank insert + floxed positive selection cassette (mCerulean-P2A-blaR). Silent mutations to the hPER1 genomic sequence were inserted to avoid donor vector targeting by Cas9/sgRNA. Negative Selection cassette expresses hCD4. Should be used together with Cas9/sgRNA plasmid #189987 or #189988
  Vector type: CRISPR
  Selectable markers: Blasticidin
Growth in bacteria
  Bacterial resistance: Ampicillin, 100 μg/mL
  Growth temperature: 37°C
  Growth strain: DH5alpha
  Copy number: High Copy
Gene/Insert
  Gene/Insert name: Luciferase (alt name: fLUC)
  Species: Firefly
  Insert size (bp): 1647
  Tag / fusion protein: 3xFlag (C terminal on insert)
  Cloning method: Restriction Enzyme; 5′ cloning site MluI (not destroyed); 3′ cloning site SpeI (not destroyed)
  Sequencing primers: 5′ --; 3′ --
Resource information
  A portion of this plasmid was derived from a plasmid made by: hCD4 was cloned from Addgene #35712
Terms and licenses: Academic/Nonprofit Terms; Industry Terms: Not Available to Industry
Depositor comments: Please visit https://www.biorxiv.org/content/10.1101/2024.02.06.579141v1 for bioRxiv preprint.
How to cite: pDB2-hPER1-Luciferase-CD4-bla was a gift from Achim Kramer (Addgene plasmid # 189981 ; http://n2t.net/addgene:189981 ; RRID:Addgene_189981)
