[The description below was written by a language model from this plasmid's Addgene catalogue record and pLannotate feature annotations shown in this document.]
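Description:
pDB2-hPER1-Luciferase-CD4-bla is a 9,962 bp homology-directed repair donor plasmid for CRISPR/Cas9 knock-in at the human PER1 locus. It is built on pDB2, a pUC57 derivative, and is propagated in E. coli as a high-copy plasmid through its ColE1/pUC origin, with ampicillin selection from the β-lactamase gene. It carries no Cas9 or guide RNA, and the record says it should be paired with a separate Cas9/sgRNA plasmid. Silent mutations in the PER1-derived sequence prevent the nuclease from cutting the donor.

The payload is firefly luciferase (1,647 bp, cloned between MluI and SpeI) with a C-terminal 3xFLAG tag. It sits directly downstream of a homology arm containing the last PER1 coding exons, annotated as two PER1 fragments, so correct integration at the stop codon yields an endogenous PER1-luciferase-3xFLAG fusion. A short annotated "FAPα2" match between PER1 and luciferase is probably a linker sequence rather than a functional element.

After the tag comes a loxP-flanked positive selection cassette. It contains a synthetic poly(A) signal and an SV40 promoter driving mCerulean-P2A-blasticidin deaminase, followed by an SV40 poly(A). Integrants can therefore be selected with blasticidin or identified by cyan fluorescence, and the cassette can later be excised with Cre. The unannotated stretch after the second loxP site presumably holds the second homology arm.

Outside the homology region, a CMV promoter drives truncated human CD4 lacking its cytoplasmic tail. This surface marker allows negative selection against cells that took up the whole plasmid through random integration. The resulting reporter cells allow bioluminescence recording of endogenous PER1 protein dynamics in circadian clock studies.
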