Features (pLannotate 1.2.2; 26 found; start..end, strand, type, name):
    230..818     -  rep_origin     ori: high-copy-number ColE1/pMB1/pBR322/pUC origin of replication
    989..1849    -  CDS            AmpR: β-lactamase; bla; confers resistance to ampicillin, carbenicillin, and related antibiotics
   1850..1954    -  promoter       AmpR promoter: bla
   2049..2084    +  CDS            rop (fragment): Rop protein, which maintains plasmids at low copy number; rop
   2186..2237    +  misc_feature   bom (fragment): basis of mobility region from pBR322
   2279..2431    +  CDS            PER1 (fragment): PER1_HUMAN - Also known as KIAA0482, PER, RIGUI. Experimental evidence at protein level: Swiss-Prot protein existence level 1. Transcriptional repressor which forms a core component of the circadian clock. The circadian clock, an internal time-keeping system, regulates various physiological processes through the generation of approximately 24 hour circadian rhythms in gene expression, which are translated into rhythms in metabolism and behavior. It is derived from the Latin roots 'circa' (about) and 'diem' (day) and acts as an important regulator of a wide array of physiological functions incl
   2896..3165    +  CDS            PER1 (fragment): PER1_HUMAN - Also known as KIAA0482, PER, RIGUI. Experimental evidence at protein level: Swiss-Prot protein existence level 1. Transcriptional repressor which forms a core component of the circadian clock. The circadian clock, an internal time-keeping system, regulates various physiological processes through the generation of approximately 24 hour circadian rhythms in gene expression, which are translated into rhythms in metabolism and behavior. It is derived from the Latin roots 'circa' (about) and 'diem' (day) and acts as an important regulator of a wide array of physiological functions incl
   3187..3209    +  CDS            FAPα2 (fragment): fluorogen-activating protein composed of a dimer of the L5-MG single-chain antibody fragment (Szent-Gyorgyi et al., 2008) binds malachite green derivatives to produce red fluorescence
   3229..4875    +  CDS            luciferase: firefly luciferase; luc
   4882..4947    +  CDS            3xFLAG: three tandem FLAG® epitope tags, followed by an enterokinase cleavage site
   4957..4990    +  protein_bind   loxP: Cre-mediated recombination occurs in the 8-bp core sequence (GCATACAT). Cre recombinase
   4995..5042    +  polyA_signal   poly(A) signal: synthetic polyadenylation signal
   5043..5069    +  rep_origin     f1 ori (fragment): f1 bacteriophage origin of replication; arrow indicates direction of (+) strand synthesis
   5078..5408    +  promoter       SV40 promoter: SV40 enhancer and early promoter
   5464..6180    +  CDS            mCerulean: mCerulean is a basic (constitutively fluorescent) cyan fluorescent protein published in 2005, derived from Aequorea victoria. It is reported to be a very rapidly-maturing monomer.
   6257..6654    +  CDS            BSD (fragment): blasticidin S deaminase; Aspergillus terreus BSD; confers resistance to blasticidin
   6666..6787    +  polyA_signal   SV40 poly(A) signal: SV40 polyadenylation signal
   6849..6882    +  protein_bind   loxP: Cre-mediated recombination occurs in the 8-bp core sequence (GCATACAT). Cre recombinase
   7820..7902    +  enhancer       CMV enhancer (fragment): human cytomegalovirus immediate early enhancer; contains an 18-bp deletion relative to the standard CMV enhancer
   7903..8106    +  promoter       CMV promoter: human cytomegalovirus (CMV) immediate early promoter
   8201..9472    +  CDS            CD4 (truncated) (sequence partly withheld): truncated human CD4 cell surface glycoprotein lacking the cytoplasmic tail
   9598..9759    +  CDS            UL122 (fragment): VIE2_HCMVT - Experimental evidence at protein level: Swiss-Prot protein existence level 1. Stimulates viral early and late gene expression and thus play a crucial role in the regulation of productive infection. In addition, activates quiescent cells to reenter the cell cycle and upregulates several E2F-responsive genes, which are responsible for pushing the cell into S phase. In S-phase, inhibits cellular DNA synthesis and blocks further cell cycle progression. From Human cytomegalovirus (strain Towne) (HHV-5) (Human herpesvirus 5).
   9814..9830    -  protein_bind   lac operator: The lac repressor binds to the lac operator to inhibit transcription in E. coli. This inhibition can be relieved by adding lactose or isopropyl-β-D-thiogalactopyranoside (IPTG). lac repressor encoded by lacI
   9838..9868    -  promoter       lac promoter: promoter for the E. coli lac operon
   9883..9904    -  protein_bind   CAP binding site: CAP binding activates transcription in the presence of cAMP. E. coli catabolite activator protein
   9917..47      -  CDS            lacI (fragment) (across the origin): lac repressor; lacI; The lac repressor binds to the lac operator to inhibit transcription in E. coli. This inhibition can be relieved by adding lactose or isopropyl-β-D-thiogalactopyranoside (IPTG).
>Addgene plasmid #189981 | pDB2-hPER1-Luciferase-CD4-bla | addgene full sequence | sequence record 383158 | Addgene NGS Result
AATGAATCGGCCAACGCGCGGGGAGAGGCGGTTTGCGTATTGGGCGCTCTTCCGCTTCCTCGCTCACTGA
CTCGCTGCGCTCGGTCGTTCGGCTGCGGCGAGCGGTATCAGCTCACTCAAAGGCGGTAATACGGTTATCC
ACAGAATCAGGGGATAACGCAGGAAAGAACATGTGAGCAAAAGGCCAGCAAAAGGCCAGGAACCGTAAAA
AGGCCGCGTTGCTGGCGTTTTTCCATAGGCTCCGCCCCCCTGACGAGCATCACAAAAATCGACGCTCAAG
TCAGAGGTGGCGAAACCCGACAGGACTATAAAGATACCAGGCGTTTCCCCCTGGAAGCTCCCTCGTGCGC
TCTCCTGTTCCGACCCTGCCGCTTACCGGATACCTGTCCGCCTTTCTCCCTTCGGGAAGCGTGGCGCTTT
CTCATAGCTCACGCTGTAGGTATCTCAGTTCGGTGTAGGTCGTTCGCTCCAAGCTGGGCTGTGTGCACGA
ACCCCCCGTTCAGCCCGACCGCTGCGCCTTATCCGGTAACTATCGTCTTGAGTCCAACCCGGTAAGACAC
GACTTATCGCCACTGGCAGCAGCCACTGGTAACAGGATTAGCAGAGCGAGGTATGTAGGCGGTGCTACAG
AGTTCTTGAAGTGGTGGCCTAACTACGGCTACACTAGAAGAACAGTATTTGGTATCTGCGCTCTGCTGAA
GCCAGTTACCTTCGGAAAAAGAGTTGGTAGCTCTTGATCCGGCAAACAAACCACCGCTGGTAGCGGTGGT
TTTTTTGTTTGCAAGCAGCAGATTACGCGCAGAAAAAAAGGATCTCAAGAAGATCCTTTGATCTTTTCTA
CGGGGTCTGACGCTCAGTGGAACGAAAACTCACGTTAAGGGATTTTGGTCATGAGATTATCAAAAAGGAT
CTTCACCTAGATCCTTTTAAATTAAAAATGAAGTTTTAAATCAATCTAAAGTATATATGAGTAAACTTGG
TCTGACAGTTACCAATGCTTAATCAGTGAGGCACCTATCTCAGCGATCTGTCTATTTCGTTCATCCATAG
TTGCCTGACTCCCCGTCGTGTAGATAACTACGATACGGGAGGGCTTACCATCTGGCCCCAGTGCTGCAAT
GATACCGCGAGACCCACGCTCACCGGCTCCAGATTTATCAGCAATAAACCAGCCAGCCGGAAGGGCCGAG
CGCAGAAGTGGTCCTGCAACTTTATCCGCCTCCATCCAGTCTATTAATTGTTGCCGGGAAGCTAGAGTAA
GTAGTTCGCCAGTTAATAGTTTGCGCAACGTTGTTGCCATTGCTACAGGCATCGTGGTGTCACGCTCGTC
GTTTGGTATGGCTTCATTCAGCTCCGGTTCCCAACGATCAAGGCGAGTTACATGATCCCCCATGTTGTGC
AAAAAAGCGGTTAGCTCCTTCGGTCCTCCGATCGTTGTCAGAAGTAAGTTGGCCGCAGTGTTATCACTCA
TGGTTATGGCAGCACTGCATAATTCTCTTACTGTCATGCCATCCGTAAGATGCTTTTCTGTGACTGGTGA
GTACTCAACCAAGTCATTCTGAGAATAGTGTATGCGGCGACCGAGTTGCTCTTGCCCGGCGTCAATACGG
GATAATACCGCGCCACATAGCAGAACTTTAAAAGTGCTCATCATTGGAAAACGTTCTTCGGGGCGAAAAC
TCTCAAGGATCTTACCGCTGTTGAGATCCAGTTCGATGTAACCCACTCGTGCACCCAACTGATCTTCAGC
ATCTTTTACTTTCACCAGCGTTTCTGGGTGAGCAAAAACAGGAAGGCAAAATGCCGCAAAAAAGGGAATA
AGGGCGACACGGAAATGTTGAATACTCATACTCTTCCTTTTTCAATATTATTGAAGCATTTATCAGGGTT
ATTGTCTCATGAGCGGATACATATTTGAATGTATTTAGAAAAATAAACAAATAGGGGTTCCGCGCACATT
TCCCCGAAAAGTGCCACCTGACGTCTAAGAAACCATTATTATCATGACATTAACCTATAAAAATAGGCGT
ATCACGAGGCCCTTTCGTCTCGCGCGTTTCGGTGATGACGGTGAAAACCTCTGACACATGCAGCTCCCGG
AGACGGTCACAGCTTGTCTGTAAGCGGATGCCGGGAGCAGACAAGCCCGTCAGGGCGCGTCAGCGGGTGT
TGGCGGGTGTCGGGGCTGGCTTAACTATGCGGCATCAGAGCAGATTGTACTGAGAGTGCACCATATGGGC
CGGCCCTTAAGGTTTAAACTCTGAACCCCTTCTTGGGCAGGGACATGACCTCTGTGCTGAAGCAGGATCG
GGAGCGGCTCCGAGCCATGCAGAAGCAGCAGCCTCGGTTTTCTGAGGACCAGCGGCGGGAACTGGGTGCT
GTGCACTCCTGGGTCCGGAAGGGCCAACTGCCTCGGGCTCTTGATGTGATGGTGAGAGAAGCCTGGGACG
GGGAGAAAAAAGAATTGAGCTCAAGTTCAAGGGGGAGAAAAAAGAATTGAGCTCAAGTTCAAGGGGGAGA
AAAAAGAATTGAGCTCAAGTTCAAGGGATCGAGGCCAAGAGCTGATCTCCTTGATGTCCTTGGATCATTA
ATTCTGAAGAATGTTGATTCCACTAAATTTGCTGTGGATTATAGAATATTAAGCCGCGTGAGTCTTTGCA
GAACTTTTCACAGCCTATCCTATGCTAATATGCATTGTGACTGTCCTGTAACGGCATCTGGGTAGAGGGC
ACAAGGCACTGTCCAACCTTGTTGGACCGCAGGTGCATCTGTGTGGACTGGTGCTTCTTGGGAGTACATT
TCGGGAAGCACAGTGGGCTGGGGGTGGGAAGCTGCGCTGGCAGGTTAGCAGTGAGAACCCTGTCTGACTC
TCTCATGTCCATTTCTCTCACCAAGGCCTGTGTGGACTGTGGGAGCAGCACCCAAGATCCTGGTCACCCT
GATGACCCACTCTTCTCAGAGCTGGATGGACTGGGGCTGGAGCCCATGGAAGAGGGTGGAGGCGAGCAGG
GCAGCAGCGGTGGCGGCAGTGGTGAGGGAGAGGGCTGCGAGGAGGCCCAAGGCGGGGCCAAGGCTTCAAG
CTCTCAGGACTTGGCTATGGAGGAGGAGGAAGAAGGCAGGAGCTCATCCAGTCCAGCCTTACCTACAGCA
GGAAACTGCACCAGCACCGGTGGCGGTGGTAGCGGCGGTGGTGGCTCTGGTGGCGGTGGTTCAACGCGTG
GTGGCAGCGAAGACGCCAAAAACATAAAGAAAGGCCCGGCGCCATTCTATCCTCTAGAGGATGGAACCGC
TGGAGAGCAACTGCATAAGGCTATGAAGAGATACGCCCTGGTTCCTGGAACAATTGCTTTTACAGATGCA
CATATCGAGGTGAACATCACGTACGCGGAATACTTCGAAATGTCCGTTCGGTTGGCAGAAGCTATGAAAC
GATATGGGCTGAATACAAATCACAGAATCGTCGTATGCAGTGAAAACTCTCTTCAATTCTTTATGCCGGT
GTTGGGCGCGTTATTTATCGGAGTTGCAGTTGCGCCCGCGAACGACATTTATAATGAACGTGAATTGCTC
AACAGTATGAACATTTCGCAGCCTACCGTAGTGTTTGTTTCCAAAAAGGGGTTGCAAAAAATTTTGAACG
TGCAAAAAAAATTACCAATAATCCAGAAAATTATTATCATGGATTCTAAAACGGATTACCAGGGATTTCA
GTCGATGTACACGTTCGTCACATCTCATCTACCTCCCGGTTTTAATGAATACGATTTTGTACCAGAGTCC
TTTGATCGTGACAAAACAATTGCACTGATAATGAATTCCTCTGGATCTACTGGGTTACCTAAGGGTGTGG
CCCTTCCGCATAGAACTGCCTGCGTCAGATTCTCGCATGCCAGAGATCCTATTTTTGGCAATCAAATCAT
TCCGGATACTGCGATTTTAAGTGTTGTTCCATTCCATCACGGTTTTGGAATGTTTACTACACTCGGATAT
TTGATATGTGGATTTCGAGTCGTCTTAATGTATAGATTTGAAGAAGAGCTGTTTTTACGATCCCTTCAGG
ATTACAAAATTCAAAGTGCGTTGCTAGTACCAACCCTATTTTCATTCTTCGCCAAAAGCACTCTGATTGA
CAAATACGATTTATCTAATTTACACGAAATTGCTTCTGGGGGCGCACCTCTTTCGAAAGAAGTCGGGGAA
GCGGTTGCAAAACGCTTCCATCTTCCAGGGATACGACAAGGATATGGGCTCACTGAGACTACATCAGCTA
TTCTGATTACACCCGAGGGGGATGATAAACCGGGCGCGGTCGGTAAAGTTGTTCCATTTTTTGAAGCGAA
GGTTGTGGATCTGGATACCGGGAAAACGCTGGGCGTTAATCAGAGAGGCGAATTATGTGTCAGAGGACCT
ATGATTATGTCCGGTTATGTAAACAATCCGGAAGCGACCAACGCCTTGATTGACAAGGATGGATGGCTAC
ATTCTGGAGACATAGCTTACTGGGACGAAGACGAACACTTCTTCATAGTTGACCGCTTGAAGTCTTTAAT
TAAATACAAAGGATATCAGGTGGCCCCCGCTGAATTGGAATCGATATTGTTACAACACCCCAACATCTTC
GACGCGGGCGTGGCAGGTCTTCCCGACGATGACGCCGGTGAACTTCCCGCCGCCGTTGTTGTTTTGGAGC
ACGGAAAGACGATGACGGAAAAAGAGATCGTGGATTACGTCGCCAGTCAAGTAACAACCGCGAAAAAGTT
GCGCGGAGGAGTTGTGTTTGTGGACGAAGTACCGAAAGGTCTTACCGGAAAACTCGACGCAAGAAAAATC
AGAGAGATCCTCATAAAGGCCAAGAAGGGCGGAAAGTCCAAATTGACTAGTGACTACAAAGACCATGACG
GTGATTATAAAGATCATGACATCGATTACAAGGATGACGATGACAAGTTAGATCTAATAACTTCGTATAG
CATACATTATACGAAGTTATTTTGAATAAAATATCTTTATTTTCATTACATCTGTGTGTTGGTTTTTTGT
GTTGAGCTGATTTAACAAAAATTTAACGCTGTGGAATGTGTGTCAGTTAGGGTGTGGAAAGTCCCCAGGC
TCCCCAGGCAGGCAGAAGTATGCAAAGCATGCATCTCAATTAGTCAGCAACCAGGTGTGGAAAGTCCCCA
GGCTCCCCAGCAGGCAGAAGTATGCAAAGCATGCATCTCAATTAGTCAGCAACCATAGTCCCGCCCCTAA
CTCCGCCCATCCCGCCCCTAACTCCGCCCAGTTCCGCCCATTCTCCGCCCCATGGCTGACTAATTTTTTT
TATTTATGCAGAGGCCGAGGCCGCCTCTGCCTCTGAGCTATTCCAGAAGTAGTGAGGAGGCTTTTTTGGA
GGCCTAGGCTTTTGCAAAAAGCTATTGTATATCCATTTTCGGATCTGATCAGCACTGAGCAGGTACCGCC
ACCATGGTGAGCAAGGGCGAGGAGCTGTTCACCGGGGTGGTGCCCATCCTGGTCGAGCTGGACGGCGACG
TAAACGGCCACAAGTTCAGCGTGTCCGGCGAGGGCGAGGGCGATGCCACCTACGGCAAGCTGACCCTGAA
GTTCATCTGCACCACCGGCAAGCTGCCCGTGCCCTGGCCCACCCTCGTGACCACCCTGACCTGGGGCGTG
CAGTGCTTCGCCCGCTACCCCGACCACATGAAGCAGCACGACTTCTTCAAGTCCGCCATGCCCGAAGGCT
ACGTCCAGGAGCGCACCATCTTCTTCAAGGACGACGGCAACTACAAGACCCGCGCCGAGGTGAAGTTCGA
GGGCGACACCCTGGTGAACCGCATCGAGCTGAAGGGCATCGACTTCAAGGAGGACGGCAACATCCTGGGG
CACAAGCTGGAGTACAACGCCATCAGCGACAACGTCTATATCACCGCCGACAAGCAGAAGAACGGCATCA
AGGCCAACTTCAAGATCCGCCACAACATCGAGGACGGCAGCGTGCAGCTCGCCGACCACTACCAGCAGAA
CACCCCCATCGGCGACGGCCCCGTGCTGCTGCCCGACAACCACTACCTGAGCACCCAGTCCAAGCTGAGC
AAAGACCCCAACGAGAAGCGCGATCACATGGTCCTGCTGGAGTTCGTGACCGCCGCCGGGATCACTCTCG
GCATGGACGAGCTGTACAAGGAATTCGGAAGCGGAGCTACTAACTTCAGCCTGCTGAAGCAGGCTGGAGA
CGTGGAGGAGAACCCTGGACCTCACGTGGCCAAGCCTTTGTCTCAAGAAGAATCCACCCTCATTGAAAGA
GCAACGGCTACAATCAACAGCATCCCCATCTCTGAAGACTACAGCGTCGCCAGCGCAGCTCTCTCTAGCG
ACGGCCGCATCTTCACTGGTGTCAATGTATATCATTTTACTGGGGGACCTTGTGCAGAACTCGTGGTGCT
GGGCACTGCTGCTGCTGCGGCAGCTGGCAACCTGACTTGTATCGTCGCGATCGGAAATGAGAACAGGGGC
ATCTTGAGCCCCTGCGGACGGTGCCGACAGGTGCTTCTCGATCTGCATCCTGGGATCAAAGCCATAGTGA
AGGACAGTGATGGACAGCCGACGGCAGTTGGGATTCGTGAATTGCTGCCCTCTGGTTATGTGTGGGAGGG
CTAACTCGAGACCCCAACTTGTTTATTGCAGCTTATAATGGTTACAAATAAAGCAATAGCATCACAAATT
TCACAAATAAAGCATTTTTTTCACTGCATTCTAGTTGTGGTTTGTCCAAACTCATCAATGTATCTTATCA
TGTCTGTATAGAAGTTCCTATTCCGAAGTTCCTATTCTTCAAATAGTATAGGAACTTCATAACTTCGTAT
AGCATACATTATACGAAGTTATTTGATTAATTAAGCGATCGCACTCCATTCTGGGACCATCTCGAGGAGT
CGATGAGAGGCTGTCTTCTCCTATGTCCCAATTCTCAGAACTCAGATGTGGCTAGACCAACCAGTGGGAC
ACTGCCCCAGCTTCTCCCACCATAGGGGGCCGGACCCCCATCACCAGCCTAGGATCCAGGGGCTGCCTCT
GGCCTCTTAGGGAGCAGAGAGCAGAACTCCGCAGCCCAGCCCAGAGGAGTGTCACCTCCCACCTTTGGAG
AGGAATCCTTCCCTCCCCTGGACAAAGTTGCTGACAAGCTGCTGAAGTGGCCTCTCCATATTCCAGCTGA
GCCTGAATCTGACTCTTGAGGGTTGGGGCTGCACTTATTTATTGCGGGGAGACAGCTCTCTCTCCCACCT
CCTCCCCAGATGGGAGGAGAGCCTGAGGCCCAAGCAGGACCCGGGGGTTCCAGCCCCTAGCTGCTCTGGA
GTGGGGGAGGTTGGTGGACCATGGAGTCCCTGGTGCTGCCCCTCAGGTGGGACCCAGGCGTTCTCAGCTG
TACCCTCTGCCGATGGCATTTGTGTTTTTGATATTTGTGTCTGTTACTACTTTTTTAATACAAAAAGATA
AAAACGCCCAGGACTTTGTGGAATGAAGTTTGGGGTTGGGGTGAGGGGAGCATGTCAAGGGGAGATGTGG
CCCTGCTTTTGGGAAGGTTGTAGTGAGGGTGTACAGGGCCATCTCCTGACGACCCCCATTCCTCTTTTCC
CCCATCCTGTCCAGGTGAGGGCCCTGCTGAGCCCGCTACGTCCACGTCCAGCTCAGACTCTGCTGTCCCC
TCTAGCATGGCCTCAGCTGGGTTTGCCCTGGGAAGGAGAGCTGAGAGGTGCGTGTGGCCAAGGGCTTGGG
TAAGCTCCAGCCCGGGTCACGGGTGGCCAAGGCACCTGCAGGTCAATTCCCTGGCATTATGCCCAGTACA
TGACCTTATGGGACTTTCCTACTTGGCAGTACATCTACGTATTAGTCATCGCTATTACCATGGTGATGCG
GTTTTGGCAGTACATCAATGGGCGTGGATAGCGGTTTGACTCACGGGGATTTCCAAGTCTCCACCCCATT
GACGTCAATGGGAGTTTGTTTTGGCACCAAAATCAACGGGACTTTCCAAAATGTCGTAACAACTCCGCCC
CATTGACGCAAATGGGCGGTAGGCGTGTACGGTGGGAGGTCTATATAAGCAGAGCTCGTTTAGTGAACCG
TCAGATCGCCTGGAGACGCCATCCACGCTGTTTTGACCTCCATAGAAGACACCGGGACCGATCCAGCCTG
GGGATCCACCATGAACCGGGGAGTCCCTTTTAGGCACTTGCTTCTGGTGCTGCAACTGGCGCTCCTCCCA
GCAGCCACTCAGGGA
[543 nt withheld, positions 8276-8818]
GCCTCCAGCATAGTCTATAAGAAAGAGGGGGAACAGGTGGAGTTCTCCTTCCCACTCGCCTTTACAGTTG
AAAAGCTGACGGGCAGTGGCGAGCTGTGGTGGCAGGCGGAGAGGGCTTCCTCCTCCAAGTCTTGGATCAC
CTTTGACCTGAAGAACAAGGAAGTGTCTGTAAAACGGGTTACCCAGGACCCTAAGCTCCAGATGGGCAAG
AAGCTCCCGCTCCACCTCACCCTGCCCCAGGCCTTGCCTCAGTATGCTGGCTCTGGAAACCTCACCCTGG
CCCTTGAAGCGAAAACAGGAAAGTTGCATCAGGAAGTGAACCTGGTGGTGATGAGAGCCACTCAGCTCCA
GAAAAATTTGACCTGTGAGGTGTGGGGACCCACCTCCCCTAAGCTGATGCTGAGCTTGAAACTGGAGAAC
AAGGAGGCAAAGGTCTCGAAGCGGGAGAAGGCGGTGTGGGTGCTGAACCCTGAGGCGGGGATGTGGCAGT
GTCTGCTGAGTGACTCGGGACAGGTCCTGCTGGAATCCAACATCAAGGTTCTGCCCACATGGTCGACCCC
GGTGCAGCCAATGGCCCTGATTGTGCTGGGGGGCGTCGCCGGCCTCCTGCTTTTCATTGGGCTAGGCATC
TTCTTCTGTGTCAGGTGCCGGCACTGAAGGCGACCTGCGGATCCCACGTCACTATTGTATACTCTATATT
ATACTCTATGTTATACTCTGTAATCCTACTCAATAAACGTGTCACGCCTGTGAAACCGTACTAAGTCTCC
CGTGTCTTCTTATCACCATCAGGTGACATCCTCGCCCAGGCTGTCAATCATGCCGGTATCGATTCCAGTA
GCACCGGCCCCACGCTGACAACCCACTCTTGCAGCGTTAGCAGCGCCCCTCTTAACAAGCCGACCCCCAC
CAGCGTCGCGGTTACTAACACTCCTCTCCCCGACCTGCAGCCCAAGCTTGGCGTAATCATGGTCATAGCT
GTTTCCTGTGTGAAATTGTTATCCGCTCACAATTCCACACAACATACGAGCCGGAAGCATAAAGTGTAAA
GCCTGGGGTGCCTAATGAGTGAGCTAACTCACATTAATTGCGTTGCGCTCACTGCCCGCTTTCCAGTCGG
GAAACCTGTCGTGCCAGCTGCATT
